Addgene plasmid #119144: pColE1_sgRNA_NT_AmpR
Purpose: Encodes non-targeting sgRNA
Depositing lab: Vincent Noireaux. Publication: An educational module to explore CRISPR technologies with a cell-free transcription-translation system. Collias D, Marshall R, Collins SP, Beisel CL, Noireaux V. Synth Biol (Oxf). 2019 Jan 21;4(1):ysz005. doi: 10.1093/synbio/ysz005. eCollection 2019. PubMed 32995532.
Backbone
  Vector backbone: YTK095
  Vector type: CRISPR
Growth in bacteria
  Bacterial resistance: Ampicillin, 100 μg/mL
  Growth temperature: 37°C
  Growth strain: DH5alpha
  Copy number: High Copy
Gene/Insert
  Gene/Insert name: non-targeting sgRNA (alt name: sgRNA-NT)
  gRNA/shRNA sequence: AAGCAGATTACGTTCAAGCA
Resource information
  A portion of this plasmid was derived from a plasmid made by: Dr. Chase Beisel Lab
Terms and licenses: Academic/Nonprofit Terms; Industry Terms: Not Available to Industry
Depositor comments: Marshall et al. 2018 (PMID: 29304331)
How to cite: pColE1_sgRNA_NT_AmpR was a gift from Vincent Noireaux (Addgene plasmid # 119144 ; http://n2t.net/addgene:119144 ; RRID:Addgene_119144)
