[The description below was written by a language model from this plasmid's Addgene catalogue record and pLannotate feature annotations shown in this document.]
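Description:
pColE1_sgRNA_NT_AmpR is a small (about 2.2 kb) bacterial CRISPR plasmid built on the YTK095 backbone that expresses a non-targeting single guide RNA (sgRNA-NT). It is propagated in E. coli as a high-copy plasmid through a ColE1/pMB1-type origin of replication. Selection is by ampicillin, conferred by a β-lactamase (AmpR) gene driven by its native bla promoter. Apart from these maintenance elements, the annotated features consist only of the guide expression unit, so the construct is essentially a minimal sgRNA delivery template.

The expression unit uses the J23119 promoter, a strong constitutive synthetic bacterial promoter from the Registry of Standard Biological Parts, which in the sequence record spans the numbering origin of the circular map. It sits just upstream of a 20-nt spacer position and the Streptococcus pyogenes Cas9 guide RNA scaffold. Transcription therefore yields a complete sgRNA able to load into SpCas9 or dCas9, but with a spacer designed not to match a target of interest. No terminator is annotated in the feature table, and no Cas protein is encoded, so the nuclease or its catalytically dead variant must be supplied separately.

The plasmid serves as a negative control alongside targeting sgRNA constructs, providing a baseline in which the Cas9–sgRNA complex forms without cleaving or repressing a reporter. The associated publication describes an educational module for exploring CRISPR technologies in a cell-free transcription-translation system, which indicates the intended context of use. Part of the plasmid was derived from a construct made in another laboratory.
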