Features (pLannotate 1.2.2; 5 found; start..end, strand, type, name):
     51..126     +  misc_RNA       gRNA scaffold: guide RNA scaffold for the Streptococcus pyogenes CRISPR/Cas9 system
    388..1248    -  CDS            AmpR: β-lactamase; bla; confers resistance to ampicillin, carbenicillin, and related antibiotics
   1249..1353    -  promoter       AmpR promoter: bla
   1456..2044    +  rep_origin     ori: high-copy-number ColE1/pMB1/pBR322/pUC origin of replication
   2179..30      +  promoter       J23119 promoter (across the origin): bacterial promoter (Registry of Standard Biological Parts BBa J23119)
>Addgene plasmid #119144 | pColE1_sgRNA_NT_AmpR | addgene full sequence | sequence record 229416 | Addgene NGS Result
AGCTAGCTCAGTCCTAGGTATAATGCTAGCAAGCAGATTACGTTCAAGCAGTTTTAGAGCTAGAAATAGC
AAGTTAAAATAAGGCTAGTCCGTTATCAACTTGAAAAAGTGGCACCGAGTCGGTGCTTTTTTTCCGGCTT
ATCGGTCAGTTTCACCTGATTTACGTAAAAACCCGCTTCGGCGGGTTTTTGCTTTTGGAGGGGCAGAAAG
ATGAATGACTGTCCACGACGCTATACCCAAAAGAAAAAGCTTGAAAGAATCGATCGATCCCGAATGAGTA
GTACAGCGGCCGCGATTATCAAAAAGGATCTTCACCTAGATCCTTTTAAATTAAAAATGAAGTTTTAAAT
CAATCTAAAGTATATATGAGTAAACTTGGTCTGACAGTTACCAATGCTTAATCAGTGAGGCACCTATCTC
AGCGATCTGTCTATTTCGTTCATCCATAGTTGCCTGACTCCCCGTCGTGTAGATAACTACGATACGGGAG
GGCTTACCATCTGGCCCCAGTGCTGCAATGATACCGCGGGACCCACGCTCACCGGCTCCAGATTTATCAG
CAATAAACCAGCCAGCCGGAAGGGCCGAGCGCAGAAGTGGTCCTGCAACTTTATCCGCCTCCATCCAGTC
TATTAATTGTTGCCGGGAAGCTAGAGTAAGTAGTTCGCCAGTTAATAGTTTGCGCAACGTTGTTGCCATT
GCTACAGGCATCGTGGTGTCACGCTCGTCGTTTGGTATGGCTTCATTCAGCTCCGGTTCCCAACGATCAA
GGCGAGTTACATGATCCCCCATGTTGTGCAAAAAAGCGGTTAGCTCCTTCGGTCCTCCGATCGTTGTCAG
AAGTAAGTTGGCCGCAGTGTTATCACTCATGGTTATGGCAGCACTGCATAATTCTCTTACTGTCATGCCA
TCCGTAAGATGCTTTTCTGTGACTGGTGAGTACTCAACCAAGTCATTCTGAGAATAGTGTATGCGGCGAC
CGAGTTGCTCTTGCCCGGCGTCAATACGGGATAATACCGCGCCACATAGCAGAACTTTAAAAGTGCTCAT
CATTGGAAAACGTTCTTCGGGGCGAAAACTCTCAAGGATCTTACCGCTGTTGAGATCCAGTTCGATGTAA
CCCACTCGTGCACCCAACTGATCTTCAGCATCTTTTACTTTCACCAGCGTTTCTGGGTGAGCAAAAACAG
GAAGGCAAAATGCCGCAAAAAAGGGAATAAGGGCGACACGGAAATGTTGAATACTCATACTCTTCCTTTT
TCAATATTATTGAAGCATTTATCAGGGTTATTGTCTCATGAGCGGATACATATTTGAATGTATTTAGAAA
AATAAACAAATAGGGGTTCCGCGCACATTTCCCCGAAAAGTGCCACCTGTCATGACCAAAATCCCTTAAC
GTGAGTTTTCGTTCCACTGAGCGTCAGACCCCGTAGAAAAGATCAAAGGATCTTCTTGAGATCCTTTTTT
TCTGCGCGTAATCTGCTGCTTGCAAACAAAAAAACCACCGCTACCAGCGGTGGTTTGTTTGCCGGATCAA
GAGCTACCAACTCTTTTTCCGAAGGTAACTGGCTTCAGCAGAGCGCAGATACCAAATACTGTTCTTCTAG
TGTAGCCGTAGTTAGGCCACCACTTCAAGAACTCTGTAGCACCGCCTACATACCTCGCTCTGCTAATCCT
GTTACCAGTGGCTGCTGCCAGTGGCGATAAGTCGTGTCTTACCGGGTTGGACTCAAGACGATAGTTACCG
GATAAGGCGCAGCGGTCGGGCTGAACGGGGGGTTCGTGCACACAGCCCAGCTTGGAGCGAACGACCTACA
CCGAACTGAGATACCTACAGCGTGAGCTATGAGAAAGCGCCACGCTTCCCGAAGGGAGAAAGGCGGACAG
GTATCCGGTAAGCGGCAGGGTCGGAACAGGAGAGCGCACGAGGGAGCTTCCAGGGGGAAACGCCTGGTAT
CTTTATAGTCCTGTCGGGTTTCGCCACCTCTGACTTGAGCGTCGATTTTTGTGATGCTCGTCAGGGGGGC
GGAGCCTATGGAAAAACGCCAGCAACGCGGCCTTTTTACGGTTCCTGGCCTTTTGCTGGCCTTTTGCTCA
CATGTTCTTTCCTGCGTTATCCCCTGATTCTGTGGATAACCGTGCGGCCCGAGAGCATCGATCCTAGCAT
GGATGCATTTGAC
